Addgene plasmid #86285: pFETCh_CEBPG
Purpose: Donor vector for 3' FLAG tag of human CEBPG
Depositing lab: Eric Mendenhall & Richard M. Myers. Depositing organization: University of Alabama in Huntsville. Publication: CETCh-seq: CRISPR epitope tagging ChIP-seq of DNA-binding proteins. Savic D, Partridge EC, Newberry KM, Smith SB, Meadows SK, Roberts BS, Mackiewicz M, Mendenhall EM, Myers RM. Genome Res. 2015 Sep 9. 10.1101/gr.193540.115 PubMed 26355004.
Backbone
  Vector backbone: pFETCh_Donor
  Vector type: CRISPR
Growth in bacteria
  Bacterial resistance: Kanamycin, 50 μg/mL
  Growth temperature: 37°C
  Growth strain: DH5alpha
  Copy number: High Copy
Gene/Insert
  Gene/Insert name: CEBPG homology arms
  Species: H. sapiens (human)
  Entrez Gene: CEBPG (a.k.a. GPE1BP, IG/EBP-1)
  Tag / fusion protein: 3XFLAG-P2A-NeoR (C terminal on insert)
  Cloning method: Gibson Cloning
  Sequencing primers: 5′ acgcctgtgaaaccgtacta; 3′ aactgttgggaagggcgatc
Terms and licenses: Academic/Nonprofit Terms; Industry Terms: Not Available to Industry
Depositor comments: This plasmid was co-transfected along with PX458_CEBPG_1 and PX458_CEBPG_2 into HepG2 cells, and genomic editing was verified by PCR. We performed ChIP-seq on this cell line using anti-FLAG Sigma F1804 and obtained data that passed our quality tests. Immunoprecipitation with anti-FLAG Sigma F1804 followed by mass spectrometry identified CEBPG. All released data, including ChIP-seq files and validation data, are available at the ENCODE web portal: https://www.encodeproject.org/search/?searchTerm=flag&type=Experiment&lab.title=Richard+Myers%2C+HAIB . Note: This plasmid is part of the Mendenhall and Meyers CRISPR-based Tagging system to add a tag (currently using FLAG) to endogenous proteins. Please see https://www.addgene.org/crispr/tagging/ for more details.
How to cite: pFETCh_CEBPG was a gift from Eric Mendenhall & Richard M. Myers (Addgene plasmid # 86285 ; http://n2t.net/addgene:86285 ; RRID:Addgene_86285)
