[The description below was written by a language model from this plasmid's Addgene catalogue record and pLannotate feature annotations shown in this document.]
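Description:
pFETCh_CEBPG is a homology-directed repair donor plasmid built on the pFETCh_Donor backbone for CRISPR-based epitope tagging of the endogenous human CEBPG gene at its 3' end. It is a high-copy bacterial plasmid carrying a ColE1/pUC-type origin and a kanamycin resistance gene (aph(3')-Ia), with remnants of a pUC-style lac promoter/operator, multiple cloning site and lacZα fragment left over from the parental cloning vector.

The payload, assembled by Gibson cloning, consists of two CEBPG homology arms flanking a 3xFLAG-P2A-NeoR cassette. The annotated sequence shows the upstream arm containing the CEBPG coding region running directly into the 3xFLAG tag, followed by a neomycin phosphotransferase (neo) open reading frame. The P2A element named in the catalogue entry is not separately annotated but would lie between the tag and neo. The cassette has no annotated promoter of its own, so after correct integration the native CEBPG locus should drive a single transcript. The 2A peptide would then split its product into C-terminally FLAG-tagged CEBPG and the resistance protein, allowing G418 selection of edited cells. Outside the homology region, the feature table also shows CMV enhancer/promoter fragments upstream of a truncated herpes simplex virus thymidine kinase (ΔTK). This marker confers ganciclovir sensitivity and could in principle serve for counter-selection against random integration, although the record does not state that use.

The depositors report co-transfecting this donor with two PX458-based CEBPG guide/Cas9 plasmids into HepG2 cells and verifying the edit by PCR. They used the tagged line for anti-FLAG ChIP-seq (the CETCh-seq approach) and for immunoprecipitation–mass spectrometry, which identified CEBPG. The sequence record is labelled a partial NGS result.
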