Features (pLannotate 1.2.2; 20 found; start..end, strand, type, name):
     37..625     +  rep_origin     ori: high-copy-number ColE1/pMB1/pBR322/pUC origin of replication
    994..1083    +  CDS            lacI (fragment): lac repressor; lacI; The lac repressor binds to the lac operator to inhibit transcription in E. coli. This inhibition can be relieved by adding lactose or isopropyl-β-D-thiogalactopyranoside (IPTG).
   1096..1117    +  protein_bind   CAP binding site: CAP binding activates transcription in the presence of cAMP. E. coli catabolite activator protein
   1132..1162    +  promoter       lac promoter: promoter for the E. coli lac operon
   1170..1186    +  protein_bind   lac operator: The lac repressor binds to the lac operator to inhibit transcription in E. coli. This inhibition can be relieved by adding lactose or isopropyl-β-D-thiogalactopyranoside (IPTG). lac repressor encoded by lacI
   1223..1278    -  misc_feature   MCS: pUC18/19 multiple cloning site
   1279..1298    -  misc_feature   MCS (fragment): pUC18/19 multiple cloning site
   1304..1386    +  enhancer       CMV enhancer (fragment): human cytomegalovirus immediate early enhancer; contains an 18-bp deletion relative to the standard CMV enhancer
   1458..1475    -  promoter       CMV promoter (fragment): human cytomegalovirus (CMV) immediate early promoter
   1538..1589    +  promoter       CMVd2 promoter: truncated human cytomegalovirus (CMV) immediate early promoter that yields moderately reduced expression relative to the full-length promoter
   1680..1751    -  CDS            UL24_HHV11 (fragment): Experimental evidence at protein level: Swiss-Prot protein existence level 1. May participate in nuclear egress of viral particles. Plays a role in the dispersal of several host nucleolar proteins including NCL/nucleolin and NPM1. Since deletion of host NCL/nucleolin negatively impact on nuclear egress, UL24 supposedly acts on this process through its effect on host nucleoli. From Human herpesvirus 1 (strain 17) (HHV-1) (Human herpes simplex virus 1).
   1821..2816    +  CDS            ΔTK: truncated herpes simplex virus thymidine kinase (Salomon et al., 1995) confers sensitivity to nucleoside analogs such as acyclovir or ganciclovir
   2928..3089    +  CDS            UL122 (fragment): VIE2_HCMVT - Experimental evidence at protein level: Swiss-Prot protein existence level 1. Stimulates viral early and late gene expression and thus play a crucial role in the regulation of productive infection. In addition, activates quiescent cells to reenter the cell cycle and upregulates several E2F-responsive genes, which are responsible for pushing the cell into S phase. In S-phase, inhibits cellular DNA synthesis and blocks further cell cycle progression. From Human cytomegalovirus (strain Towne) (HHV-5) (Human herpesvirus 5).
   3456..3905    +  CDS            CEBPG: CEBPG_HUMAN - Experimental evidence at protein level: Swiss-Prot protein existence level 1. Transcription factor that binds to the promoter and the enhancer regions of target genes. Binds to the enhancer element PRE-I (positive regulatory element-I) of the IL-4 gene (PubMed:7665092). Binds to the promoter and the enhancer of the immunoglobulin heavy chain. Binds to GPE1, a cis-acting element in the G-CSF gene promoter. From Homo sapiens (Human).
   3939..3992    +  CDS            3xFLAG (fragment): three tandem FLAG® epitope tags
   3996..4020    +  CDS            3xFLAG (fragment): three tandem FLAG® epitope tags
   4104..4895    +  CDS            neo: KKA2_KLEPN - Also known as kan, nptII. Experimental evidence at protein level: Swiss-Prot protein existence level 1. Resistance to kanamycin, neomycin, paromomycin, ribostamycin, butirosin and gentamicin B. From Klebsiella pneumoniae.
   5758..5914    +  CDS            lacZα (fragment): LacZα fragment of β-galactosidase; lacZ fragment
   5996..6811    -  CDS            KanR: aminoglycoside phosphotransferase; aph(3')-Ia; confers resistance to kanamycin in bacteria or G418 (Geneticin®) in eukaryotes
   6996..7136    +  CDS            TRA2_ECOLX (fragment): Protein predicted: Swiss-Prot protein existence level 4. Required for transposition of transposon Tn903. From Escherichia coli.
>Addgene plasmid #86285 | pFETCh_CEBPG | addgene full sequence | sequence record 171029 | Addgene Partial NGS Result
AGCGTCAGACCCCGTAGAAAAGATCAAAGGATCTTCTTGAGATCCTTTTTTTCTGCGCGTAATCTGCTGC
TTGCAAACAAAAAAACCACCGCTACCAGCGGTGGTTTGTTTGCCGGATCAAGAGCTACCAACTCTTTTTC
CGAAGGTAACTGGCTTCAGCAGAGCGCAGATACCAAATACTGTTCTTCTAGTGTAGCCGTAGTTAGGCCA
CCACTTCAAGAACTCTGTAGCACCGCCTACATACCTCGCTCTGCTAATCCTGTTACCAGTGGCTGCTGCC
AGTGGCGATAAGTCGTGTCTTACCGGGTTGGACTCAAGACGATAGTTACCGGATAAGGCGCAGCGGTCGG
GCTGAACGGGGGGTTCGTGCACACAGCCCAGCTTGGAGCGAACGACCTACACCGAACTGAGATACCTACA
GCGTGAGCTATGAGAAAGCGCCACGCTTCCCGAAGGGAGAAAGGCGGACAGGTATCCGGTAAGCGGCAGG
GTCGGAACAGGAGAGCGCACGAGGGAGCTTCCAGGGGGAAACGCCTGGTATCTTTATAGTCCTGTCGGGT
TTCGCCACCTCTGACTTGAGCGTCGATTTTTGTGATGCTCGTCAGGGGGGCGGAGCCTATGGAAAAACGC
CAGCAACGCGGCCTTTTTACGGTTCCTGGCCTTTTGCTGGCCTTTTGCTCACATGTTCTTTCCTGCGTTA
TCCCCTGATTCTGTGGATAACCGTATTACCGCCTTTGAGTGAGCTGATACCGCTCGCCGCAGCCGAACGA
CCGAGCGCAGCGAGTCAGTGAGCGAGGAAGCGGAAGAAGCTCGCACATTCAGCAGCGTTTTTCAGCGCGT
TTTCGATCAACGTTTCAATGTTGGTATCAACACCAGGTTTAACTTTGAACTTATCGGCACTGACGGTTAC
TGATTTTGAACTTTTGCTTTGCCACGGAACGGTCTGCGTTGTCGGGAAGATGCGTGATCTGATCCTTCAA
CTCAGCAAAAGTTCCCAATACGCAAACCGCCTCTCCCCGCGCGTTGGCCGATTCATTAATGCAGCTGGCA
CGACAGGTTTCCCGACTGGAAAGCGGGCAGTGAGCGCAACGCAATTAATGTGAGTTAGCTCACTCATTAG
GCACCCCAGGCTTTACACTTTATGCTTCCGGCTCGTATGTTGTGTGGAATTGTGAGCGGATAACAATTTC
ACACAGGAAACAGCTATGACCATGATTACGCCAAGCTTGCATGCCTGCAGGTCGACTCTAGAGGATCCCC
GGGTACCGAGCTCGAATTAGCTTGCATGCCTGCAGGTCAATTCCCTGGCATTATGCCCAGTACATGACCT
TATGGGACTTTCCTACTTGGCAGTACATCTACGTATTAGTCATCGCTATTACCATGGTGATGCGGTTTTG
GCAGTACATCAATGGGCGTGGATAGCGGTTTGACTCACGGGGATTTCAAGTCTCCACCCCATTGACGTCA
ATGGGAGTTTGTTTTGGCACCAAAATCAACGGGACTTTCCAAAATGTCGTAACAACTCCGCCCCATTGAC
GCAAATGGGCGGTAGGCGTGTACGGTGGGAGGTCTATATAAGCAGAGCTCGTTTAGTGAACCGTCAGATC
GCCTGGAGACGCCATCCACGCTGTTTTGACCTCCATAGGAGACACCGGGACCGATCCAGCCTGGGGATCC
CGACCATGGCTTCGTACCCCTGCCATCAACACGCGTCTGCGTTCGACCAGGCTGCGCGTTCTCGCGGCCA
TAGCAACCGACGTACGGCGTTGCGCCCTCGCCGGCAGCAAGAAGCCACGGAAGTCCGCCTGGAGCAGAAA
ATGCCCACGCTACTGCGGGTTTATATAGACGGTCCTCACGGGATGGGGAAAACCACCACCACGCAACTGC
TGGTGGCCCTGGGTTCGCGCGACGATATCGTCTACGTACCCGAGCCGATGACTTACTGGCAGGTGCTGGG
GGCTTCCGAGACAATCGCGAACATCTACACCACACAACACCGCCTCGACCAGGGTGAGATATCGGCCGGG
GACGCGGCGGTGGTAATGACAAGCGCCCAGATAACAATGGGCATGCCTTATGCCGTGACCGACGCCGTTC
TGGCTCCTCATATCGGGGGGGAGGCTGGGAGCTCACATGCCCCGCCCCCGGCCCTCACCCTCATCTTCGA
CCGCCATCCCATCGCCGCCCTCCTGTGCTACCCGGCCGCGCGATACCTTATGGGCAGCATGACCCCCCAG
GCCGTGCTGGCGTTCGTGGCCCTCATCCCGCCGACCTTGCCCGGCACAAACATCGTGTTGGGGGCCCTTC
CGGAGGACAGACACATCGACCGCCTGGCCAAACGCCAGCGCCCCGGCGAGCGGCTTGACCTGGCTATGCT
GGCCGCGATTCGCCGCGTTTACGGGCTGCTTGCCAATACGGTGCGGTATCTGCAGGGCGGCGGGTCGTGG
CGGGAGGATTGGGGACAGCTTTCGGGGACGGCCGTGCCGCCCCAGGGTGCCGAGCCCCAGAGCAACGCGG
GCCCACGACCCCATATCGGGGACACGTTATTTACCCTGTTTCGGGCCCCCGAGTTGCTGGCCCCCAACGG
CGACCTGTACAACGTGTTTGCCTGGGCCTTGGACGTCTTGGCCAAACGCCTCCGTCCCATGCACGTCTTT
ATCCTGGATTACGACCAATCGCCCGCCGGCTGCCGGGACGCCCTGCTGCAACTTACCTCCGGGATGGTCC
AGACCCACGTCACCACCCCCGGCTCCATACCGACGATCTGCGACCTGGCGCGCACGTTTGCCCGGGAGAT
GGGGGAGGCTAACTGAGGATCCCACGTCACTATTGTATACTCTATATTATACTCTATGTTATACTCTGTA
ATCCTACTCAATAAACGTGTCACGCCTGTGAAACCGTACTAAGTCTCCCGTGTATTCTTATCACCATCAG
GTGACATCCTCGCCCAGGCTGTCAATCATGCCGGTATCGATTCCAGTAGCACCGGCCCCACGCTGACAAC
CCACTCTTGCAGCGTTAGCAGCGCCCCTCTTAACAAGCCGACCCCCACCAGCGTCGCGGTTACTAACACT
CCTCTCCCCGACCTGCAGCCCAGCTTTTGATAACAATCGCAGAGGGGCAGTGCCCTCAGGGATCCAGGTG
GGCTGAGTTTCGCCTGATGGTGCTTCTGTGCTTACTTACCTTTCTAAGTGAAATGATTTAGACTTCAGAA
ACATTGGAACAGTTGGCAGTTGCTGTAGACTTTTCTCAGCAGAATCAATTAATGTTGGCCTGATGTTAGG
TACGTACAAGTTTGATCTCATTTGATCCTGTCATTTCAAATATTTTAATGCAATTTATTTTTTAACTAGG
TACATGTGAAGATTTTTTGGCAGCTTAGCGTGGAAACCATTGATCACCCTGCTCTCATTTCTACCTGTTC
TGTGTTGGCAAGGGAGAGTGCCCAAATGAGCAAGATATCGCAGCAAAACAGCACTCCAGGGGTGAACGGA
ATTAGTGTTATCCATACCCAGGCACATGCCAGCGGCTTACAGCAGGTTCCTCAGCTGGTGCCTGCTGGCC
CTGGGGGAGGAGGCAAAGCTGTGGCTCCCAGCAAGCAGAGCAAAAAGAGTTCGCCCATGGATCGAAACAG
TGACGAGTATCGGCAACGCCGAGAGAGGAACAACATGGCTGTGAAAAAGAGCCGGTTGAAAAGCAAGCAG
AAAGCACAAGACACACTGCAGAGAGTCAATCAGCTCAAAGAAGAGAATGAACGGTTGGAAGCAAAAATCA
AATTGCTGACCAAGGAATTAAGTGTACTCAAAGATTTGTTTCTTGAGCATGCACACAACCTTGCAGACAA
CGTACAGTCCATTAGCACTGAAAATACGACAGCAGATGGCGACAATGCAGGACAGGGGAGCGGAGGAGGT
TCCGGTGGAGGTGGTTCTGGAGATTACAAGGATGACGACGATAAGGGCGATTACAAGGATGACGACGATA
AGGGAGATTACAAGGATGACGACGATAAGGTTTCAGGAAGCGGAGCTACTAACTTCAGCCTGCTGAAGCA
GGCTGGAGACGTGGAGGAGAACCCTGGACCTGGATCGTTTCGCATGATTGAACAAGATGGATTGCACGCA
GGTTCTCCGGCCGCTTGGGTGGAGAGGCTATTCGGCTATGACTGGGCACAACAGACAATCGGCTGCTCTG
ATGCCGCCGTGTTCCGGCTGTCAGCGCAGGGGCGCCCGGTTCTTTTTGTCAAGACCGACCTGTCCGGTGC
CCTGAATGAACTGCAGGACGAGGCAGCGCGGCTATCGTGGCTGGCCACGACGGGCGTTCCTTGCGCAGCT
GTGCTCGACGTTGTCACTGAAGCGGGAAGGGACTGGCTGCTATTGGGCGAAGTGCCGGGGCAGGATCTCC
TGTCATCTCACCTTGCTCCTGCCGAGAAAGTATCCATCATGGCTGATGCAATGCGGCGGCTGCATACGCT
TGATCCGGCTACCTGCCCATTCGACCACCAAGCGAAACATCGCATCGAGCGAGCACGTACTCGGATGGAA
GCCGGTCTTGTCGATCAGGATGATCTGGACGAAGAGCATCAGGGGCTCGCGCCAGCCGAACTGTTCGCCA
GGCTCAAGGCGCGCATGCCCGACGGCGAGGATCTCGTCGTGACCCATGGCGATGCCTGCTTGCCGAATAT
CATGGTGGAAAATGGCCGCTTTTCTGGATTCATCGACTGTGGCCGGCTGGGTGTGGCCGACCGCTATCAG
GACATAGCGTTGGCTACCCGTGATATTGCTGAAGAGCTTGGCGGCGAATGGGCTGACCGCTTCCTCGTGC
TTTACGGTATCGCCGCTCCCGATTCGCAGCGCATCGCCTTCTATCGCCTTCTTGACGAGTTCTTCTGATT
CGAACATCGAGACTTTAGAGCTTGTGGCTTGAATGTTAAAGGTGTGACCACCGACACCACTCATGTCAAT
GGCTGAAAGTTGTCCATTTCCATGACTCAAAGACCCATTGGAGGCTATTTTCTGGGATCAGCACTGAAGA
GTTGATTAGCTAAAAATGTTAGCCTTGTAATTCGAATATCTGGTTTTAAATGATAGAGGTTTTTGTGGGA
ATCAAAATCCCCCAAATGTTAAGGTATATGGTAAAAAAAGAAATATCTGGGATCCCGATGTTCTTAATAA
ATCCTGACTTCCCAAGAAATGCTTCTTTTTTAAGTTGACAAAAGGAATGGGGAACTGGCAGGCCGCGCAG
AAGGTTCTTGGTTTTAATGGATAGGCTGAATTGGATTAAGAAAAGTTGAATGCCACCTATGGTAATCTAT
TTGTGATTTTCTTCTAAATTATGTATTATAAATTCGTAGAGCTATAGAAAGCAATGAGTGTGTAATTTGG
AGTGATTTTATATATGGCATAAACTTTGTTTTAACATAATTAGTACTGTTTTCCCCCAAAAGTACAAGTT
TTTGAGTAGCAATGTCAGGTTAAGTAAAGAAACTTCATCACATCTTATAGGTAGTGTGTGGCCAATTGAC
TTAAAAAATACAAATAACATTTAGGAAGCAAATAGATTAAACACAAAAATAAAACTAAAGCATAGGAATT
ATGTTTTTGAGATACCTTTGGGCTTAGATTGGCATTGTTTTATTCTAAAAACCCAACTCAGTGGTGTAGA
GAAACTTGTGTACCAAAATTTTAGTTTCTGCAGATGCTCTTGGAAAGTCCTCTCCACTGACTGTAGCCTC
CAATTCACTGGCCGTCGTTCACTGGCCGTCGTTTTACAACGTCGTGACTGGGAAAACCCTGGCGTTACCC
AACTTAATCGCCTTGCAGCACATCCCCCTTTCGCCAGCTGGCGTAATAGCGAAGAGGCCCGCACCGATCG
CCCTTCCCAACAGTTGCGCAGCCTGAATGGCGAATGCGATTTATTCAACAAAGCCGCCGTCCCGTCAAGT
CAGCGTAATGCTCTGCCAGTGTTACAACCAATTAACCAATTCTGATTAGAAAAACTCATCGAGCATCAAA
TGAAACTGCAATATATTCATATCAGGATTATCAATACCATATTTTTGAAAAAGCCGTTTCTGTAATGAAG
GAGAAAACTCACCGAGGCAGTTCCATAGGATGGCAAGATCCTGGTATCGGTCTGCGATTCCGACTCGTCC
AACATCAATACAACCTATTAATTTCCCCTCGTCAAAAATAAGGTTATCAAGTGAGAAATCACCATGAGTG
ACGACTGAATCCGGTGAGAATGGCAAAAGCTTATGCATTTCTTTCCAGACTTGTTCAACAGGCCAGCCAT
TACGCTCGTCATCAAAATCACTCGCATCAACCAAACCGTTATTCATTCGTGATTGCGCCTGAGCGAGACG
AAATACGCGATCGCTGTTAAAAGGACAATTACAAACAGGAATCGAATGCAACCGGCGCAGGAACACTGCC
AGCGCATCAACAATATTTTCACCTGAATCAGGATATTCTTCTAATACCTGGAATGCTGTTTTCCCGGGGA
TCGCAGTGGTGAGTAACCATGCATCATCAGGAGTACGGATAAAATGCTTGATGGTCGGAAGAGGCATAAA
TTCCGTCAGCCAGTTTAGTCTGACCATCTCATCTGTAACATCATTGGCAACGCTACCTTTGCCATGTTTC
AGAAACAACTCTGGCGCATCGGGCTTCCCATACAATCGATAGATTGTCGCACCTGATTGCCCGACATTAT
CGCGAGCCCATTTATACCCATATAAATCAGCATCCATGTTGGAATTTAATCGCGGCTTCGAGCAAGACGT
TTCCCGTTGAATATGGCTCATAACACCCCTTGTATTACTGTTTATGTAAGCAGACAGTTTTATTGTTCAT
GATGATATATTTTTATCTTGTGCAATGTAACATCAGAGATTTTGAGACACAACGTGGCTTTGTTGAATAA
ATCGAACTTTTGCTGAGTTGAAGGATCAGATCACGCATCTTCCCGACAACGCAGACCGTTCCGTGGCAAA
GCAAAAGTTCAAAATCACCAACTGGTCCACCTACAACAAAGCTCTCATCAACCGTGGCTCCCTCACTTTC
TGGCTGGATGATGGGGCGATTCAGGCCTGGTATGAGTCAGCAACACCTTCTTCACGAGGCAGACCTCTCG
ACGGAGTTCCACTG
